>Addgene plasmid #215242 | GB1531 | addgene full sequence | sequence record 436558 | Addgene NGS Result
GGAGATACATGAGAATTAAGGGAGTCACGGTATGACCCCCGCCGATGACGCGGGACAAGCCGTTTTACGT
TTGGAACTGACAGAACCGCAACGTTGAAGGAGCCACTGAGCCGCGGGTTTCTGGAGTTTAATGAGCTAAG
CACATACGTCAGAAACCATTATTGCGCGTTCAAAAGTCGCCTAAGGTCACTATCAGCTAGCAAATATTTC
TTGTCAAAAATGCTCCACTGACGTTCCATAAATTCCCCTCGGTATCCAATTAGAGTCTCATATTCACTCT
CAACTCGATCGAGGCAATGGACACGTATGCCGGCGCTTATGATAGACAATCAAGAGAAAGAGAGAACTCT
TCTGCCGCCTCTCCAGCTACACAGAGATCTGCCAACGAGGATAAAGCTGCTGATTTACAAAGAGAGGTAG
AGAGAGATGGGGGTAGGTTTAGATTTGTGGGTCATTTCTCTGAGGCTCCTGGTACATCAGCCTTTGGTAC
TGCTGAACGGCCTGAATTTGAAAGAATATTAAATGAGTGTCGGGCCGGTCGACTAAATATGATAATAGTT
TATGATGTATCTAGGTTCAGTAGACTCAAAGTTATGGATGCAATTCCGATCGTGAGCGAGCTACTTGCAC
TCGGTGTTACTATCGTAAGTACACAAGAAGGTGTATTCAGGCAGGGTAATGTGATGGACCTTATACACCT
TATTATGCGACTCGACGCTAGCCATAAAGAGTCATCACTGAAGAGTGCTAAAATCTTGGACACCAAGAAC
CTGCAAAGGGAGCTTGGAGGCTATGTAGGAGGAAAAGCTCCGTATGGTTTCGAACTCGTGAGTGAGACAA
AAGAGATTACCAGAAATGGTAGGATGGTGAACGTGGTTATTAATAAGCTAGCTCATAGCACAACCCCTCT
CACAGGGCCTTTTGAGTTCGAACCTGACGTTATTAGATGGTGGTGGAGAGAGATCAAAACTCACAAACAT
CTTCCATTTAAGCCAGGTAGCCAGGCTGCTATCCACCCTGGATCTATCACTGGGCTTTGTAAAAGGATGG
ATGCTGACGCAGTGCCAACTCGAGGGGAAACAATCGGTAAGAAGACTGCATCTTCCGCTTGGGATCCCGC
TACAGTTATGAGAATCCTTCGGGATCCGCGTATTGCTGGATTCGCCGCAGAAGTCATTTATAAGAAAAAA
CCTGATGGTACTCCTACTACAAAAATCGAAGGTTATAGGATCCAAAGGGATCCTATTACTTTGCGTCCAG
TTGAATTAGACTGTGGACCGATCATCGAACCTGCCGAGTGGTACGAGTTGCAGGCCTGGCTTGATGGTAG
AGGGCGTGGAAAGGGTTTATCTCGGGGACAGGCAATTTTGTCAGCAATGGATAAGCTTTATTGTGAGTGT
GGGGCTGTTATGACATCAAAACGTGGAGAAGAGTCAATCAAGGATTCTTACAGGTGCAGACGTCGTAAAG
TGGTGGACCCTTCTGCTCCAGGACAGCATGAGGGTACATGCAACGTTTCTATGGCTGCTCTTGATAAATT
TGTGGCCGAACGTATTTTCAACAAGATTAGACACGCTGAAGGGGATGAGGAAACTTTAGCTCTTCTTTGG
GAGGCTGCCCGGCGTTTTGGTAAGCTAACAGAGGCACCAGAAAAAAGTGGCGAAAGAGCTAATTTGGTAG
CCGAAAGAGCAGACGCCTTGAATGCATTGGAAGAACTTTACGAAGATAGGGCTGCCGGAGCATATGATGG
ACCAGTTGGTCGGAAGCATTTCAGGAAGCAACAAGCTGCACTAACTTTGAGACAGCAAGGCGCAGAGGAG
CGACTCGCAGAGCTTGAGGCCGCCGAGGCCCCAAAGCTTCCACTCGATCAATGGTTTCCTGAGGATGCCG
ACGCTGATCCTACAGGTCCAAAGAGCTGGTGGGGAAGAGCTAGCGTAGACGATAAGAGAGTGTTTGTGGG
TCTATTTGTTGACAAGATTGTAGTTACTAAGTCCACTACGGGTCGAGGACAGGGCACTCCCATCGAAAAG
AGAGCCAGTATTACCTGGGCAAAGCCTCCAACCGATGATGATGAAGACGATGCACAAGATGGTACCGAGG
ATGTGGCAGCACCAAAAAAAAAGAGGAAGGTGTAAGCTTGGAATGGATCTTCGATCCCGATCGTTCAAAC
ATTTGGCAATAAAGTTTCTTAAGATTGAATCCTGTTGCCGGTCTTGCGACGATTATCATATAATTTCTGT
TGAATTACGTTAAGCATGTAATAATTAACATGTAATGCATGACGTTATTTATGAGATGGGTTTTTATGAT
TAGAGTCCCGCAATTATACATTTAATACGCGATAGAAAACAAAATATAGCGCGCAAACTAGGATAAATTA
TCGCGCGCGGTGTCATCTATGTTACTAGATCGGGAATTGCCAAGCTAATTCTTGAAGACGAAAGGGCCTC
GTGATACGCCTATTTTTATAGGTTAATGTCATGATAATAATGGTTTCTTAGACGTCAGGTGGCACTTTTC
GGGGAAATGTGCGCGGAACCCCTATTTGTTTATTTTTCTAAATACATTCAAATATGTATCCGCTCATGAG
ACAATAACCCTGATAAATGCTTCAATAATGGGACCGACTCGCGCTGTCATGAGACGAATTCTGACAGGAT
ATATTGGCGGGTAAACCTAAGAGAAAAGAGCGTTTATTAGAATAATCGGATATTTAAAAGGGCGTGAAAA
GGTTTATCCGTTCGTCCATTTGTATGTGCATGCCAACCACAGGGTTCCCCTCGGGATCAAAGTACTTTGA
TCCAACCCCTCCGCTGCTATAGTGCAGTCGGCTTCTGACGTTCAGTGCAGCCGTCATCTGAAAACGACAT
GTCGCACAAGTCCTAAGTTACGCGACAGGCTGCCGCCCTGCCCTTTTCCTGGCGTTTTCTTGTCGCGTGT
TTTAGTCGCATAAAGTAGAATACTTGCGACTAGAACCGGAGACATTACGCCATGAACAAGAGCGCCGCCG
CTGGCCTGCTGGGCTATGCCCGCGTCAGCACCGACGACCAGGACTTGACCAACCAACGGGCCGAACTGCA
CGCGGCCGGCTGCACCAAGCTGTTTTCCGAGAAGATCACCGGCACCAGGCGCGACCGCCCGGAGCTGGCC
AGGATGCTTGACCACCTACGCCCTGGCGACGTTGTGACAGTGACCAGGCTAGACCGCCTGGCCCGCAGCA
CCCGCGACCTACTGGACATTGCCGAGCGCATCCAGGAGGCCGGCGCGGGCCTGCGTAGCCTGGCAGAGCC
GTGGGCCGACACCACCACGCCGGCCGGCCGCATGGTGTTGACCGTGTTCGCCGGCATTGCCGAGTTCGAG
CGTTCCCTAATCATCGACCGCACCCGGAGCGGGCGCGAGGCCGCCAAGGCCCGAGGCGTGAAGTTTGGCC
CCCGCCCTACCCTCACCCCGGCACAGATCGCGCACGCCCGCGAGCTGATCGACCAGGAAGGCCGCACCGT
GAAAGAGGCGGCTGCACTGCTTGGCGTGCATCGCTCGACCCTGTACCGCGCACTTGAGCGCAGCGAGGAA
GTGACGCCCACCGAGGCCAGGCGGCGCGGTGCCTTCCGTGAGGACGCATTGACCGAGGCCGACGCCCTGG
CGGCCGCCGAGAATGAACGCCAAGAGGAACAAGCATGAAACCGCACCAGGACGGCCAGGACGAACCGTTT
TTCATTACCGAAGAGATCGAGGCGGAGATGATCGCGGCCGGGTACGTGTTCGAGCCGCCCGCGCACCTCT
CAACCGTGCGGCTGCATGAAATCCTGGCCGGTTTGTCTGATGCCAAGCTGGCGGCCTGGCCGGCCAGCTT
GGCCGCTGAAGAAACCGAGCGCCGCCGTCTAAAAAGGTGATGTGTATTTGAGTAAAACAGCTTGCGTCAT
GCGGTCGCTGCGTATATGATGCGATGAGTAAATAAACAAATACGCAAGGGGAACGCATGAAGGTTATCGC
TGTACTTAACCAGAAAGGCGGGTCAGGCAAGACGACCATCGCAACCCATCTAGCCCGCGCCCTGCAACTC
GCCGGGGCCGATGTTCTGTTAGTCGATTCCGATCCCCAGGGCAGTGCCCGCGATTGGGCGGCCGTGCGGG
AAGATCAACCGCTAACCGTTGTCGGCATCGACCGCCCGACGATTGACCGCGACGTGAAGGCCATCGGCCG
GCGCGACTTCGTAGTGATCGACGGAGCGCCCCAGGCGGCGGACTTGGCTGTGTCCGCGATCAAGGCAGCC
GACTTCGTGCTGATTCCGGTGCAGCCAAGCCCTTACGACATATGGGCCACCGCCGACCTGGTGGAGCTGG
TTAAGCAGCGCATTGAGGTCACGGATGGAAGGCTACAAGCGGCCTTTGTCGTGTCGCGGGCGATCAAAGG
CACGCGCATCGGCGGTGAGGTTGCCGAGGCGCTGGCCGGGTACGAGCTGCCCATTCTTGAGTCCCGTATC
ACGCAGCGCGTGAGCTACCCAGGCACTGCCGCCGCCGGCACAACCGTTCTTGAATCAGAACCCGAGGGCG
ACGCTGCCCGCGAGGTCCAGGCGCTGGCCGCTGAAATTAAATCAAAACTCATTTGAGTTAATGAGGTAAA
GAGAAAATGAGCAAAAGCACAAACACGCTAAGTGCCGGCCGTCCGAGCGCACGCAGCAGCAAGGCTGCAA
CGTTGGCCAGCCTGGCAGACACGCCAGCCATGAAGCGGGTCAACTTTCAGTTGCCGGCGGAGGATCACAC
CAAGCTGAAGATGTACGCGGTACGCCAAGGCAAGACCATTACCGAGCTGCTATCTGAATACATCGCGCAG
CTACCAGAGTAAATGAGCAAATGAATAAATGAGTAGATGAATTTTAGCGGCTAAAGGAGGCGGCATGGAA
AATCAAGAACAACCAGGCACCGACGCCGTGGAATGCCCCATGTGTGGAGGAACGGGCGGTTGGCCAGGCG
TAAGCGGCTGGGTTGCCTGCCGGCCCTGCAATGGCACTGGAACCCCCAAGCCCGAGGAATCGGCGTGAGC
GGTCGCAAACCATCCGGCCCGGTACAAATCGGCGCGGCGCTGGGTGATGACCTGGTGGAGAAGTTGAAGG
CCGCGCAGGCCGCCCAGCGGCAACGCATCGAGGCAGAAGCACGCCCCGGTGAATCGTGGCAAGCGGCCGC
TGATCGAATCCGCAAAGAATCCCGGCAACCGCCGGCAGCCGGTGCGCCGTCGATTAGGAAGCCGCCCAAG
GGCGACGAGCAACCAGATTTTTTCGTTCCGATGCTCTATGACGTGGGCACCCGCGATAGTCGCAGCATCA
TGGACGTGGCCGTTTTCCGTCTGTCGAAGCGTGACCGACGAGCTGGCGAGGTGATCCGCTACGAGCTTCC
AGACGGGCACGTAGAGGTTTCCGCAGGGCCGGCCGGCATGGCCAGTGTGTGGGATTACGACCTGGTACTG
ATGGCGGTTTCCCATCTAACCGAATCCATGAACCGATACCGGGAAGGGAAGGGAGACAAGCCCGGCCGCG
TGTTCCGTCCACACGTTGCGGACGTACTCAAGTTCTGCCGGCGAGCCGATGGCGGAAAGCAGAAAGACGA
CCTGGTAGAAACCTGCATTCGGTTAAACACCACGCACGTTGCCATGCAGCGTACGAAGAAGGCCAAGAAC
GGCCGCCTGGTGACGGTATCCGAGGGTGAAGCCTTGATTAGCCGCTACAAGATCGTAAAGAGCGAAACCG
GGCGGCCGGAGTACATCGAGATCGAGCTAGCTGATTGGATGTACCGCGAGATCACAGAAGGCAAGAACCC
GGACGTGCTGACGGTTCACCCCGATTACTTTTTGATCGATCCCGGCATCGGCCGTTTTCTCTACCGCCTG
GCACGCCGCGCCGCAGGCAAGGCAGAAGCCAGATGGTTGTTCAAGACGATCTACGAACGCAGTGGCAGCG
CCGGAGAGTTCAAGAAGTTCTGTTTCACCGTGCGCAAGCTGATCGGGTCAAATGACCTGCCGGAGTACGA
TTTGAAGGAGGAGGCGGGGCAGGCTGGCCCGATCCTAGTCATGCGCTACCGCAACCTGATCGAGGGCGAA
GCATCCGCCGGTTCCTAATGTACGGAGCAGATGCTAGGGCAAATTGCCCTAGCAGGGGAAAAAGGTCGAA
AAGGACTCTTTCCTGTGGATAGCACGTACATTGGGAACCCAAAGCCGTACATTGGGAACCGGAACCCGTA
CATTGGGAACCCAAAGCCGTACATTGGGAACCGGTCACACATGTAAGTGACTGATATAAAAGAGAAAAAA
GGCGATTTTTCCGCCTAAAACTCTTTAAAACTTATTAAAACTCTTAAAACCCGCCTGGCCTGTGCATAAC
TGTCTGGCCAGCGCACAGCCGAAGAGCTGCAAAAAGCGCCTACCCTTCGGTCGCTGCGCTCCCTACGCCC
CGCCGCTTCGCGTCGGCCTATCGCGGCCGCTGGCCGCTCAAAAATGGCTGGCCTACGGCCAGGCAATCTA
CCAGGGCGCGGACAAGCCGCGCCGTCGCCACTCGACCGCCGGCGCCCACATCAAGGCACCCTGCCTCGCG
CGTTTCGGTGATGACGGTGAAAACCTCTGACACATGCAGCTCCCGGTGACGGTCACAGCTTGTCTGTAAG
CGGATGCCGGGAGCAGACAAGCCCGTCAGGGCGCGTCAGCGGGTGTTGGCGGGTGTCGGGGCGCAGCCAT
GACCCAGTCACGTAGCGATAGCGGAGTGTATACTGGCTTAACTATGCGGCATCAGAGCAGATTGTACTGA
GAGTGCACCATATGCGGTGTGAAATACCGCACAGATGCGTAAGGAGAAAATACCGCATCAGGCGCTCTTC
CGCTTCCTCGCTCACTGACTCGCTGCGCTCGGTCGTTCGGCTGCGGCGAGCGGTATCAGCTCACTCAAAG
GCGGTAATACGGTTATCCACAGAATCAGGGGATAACGCAGGAAAGAACATGTGAGCAAAAGGCCAGCAAA
AGGCCAGGAACCGTAAAAAGGCCGCGTTGCTGGCGTTTTTCCATAGGCTCCGCCCCCCTGACGAGCATCA
CAAAAATCGACGCTCAAGTCAGAGGTGGCGAAACCCGACAGGACTATAAAGATACCAGGCGTTTCCCCCT
GGAAGCTCCCTCGTGCGCTCTCCTGTTCCGACCCTGCCGCTTACCGGATACCTGTCCGCCTTTCTCCCTT
CGGGAAGCGTGGCGCTTTCTCATAGCTCACGCTGTAGGTATCTCAGTTCGGTGTAGGTCGTTCGCTCCAA
GCTGGGCTGTGTGCACGAACCCCCCGTTCAGCCCGACCGCTGCGCCTTATCCGGTAACTATCGTCTTGAG
TCCAACCCGGTAAGACACGACTTATCGCCACTGGCAGCAGCCACTGGTAACAGGATTAGCAGAGCGAGGT
ATGTAGGCGGTGCTACAGAGTTCTTGAAGTGGTGGCCTAACTACGGCTACACTAGAAGGACAGTATTTGG
TATCTGCGCTCTGCTGAAGCCAGTTACCTTCGGAAAAAGAGTTGGTAGCTCTTGATCCGGCAAACAAACC
ACCGCTGGTAGCGGTGGTTTTTTTGTTTGCAAGCAGCAGATTACGCGCAGAAAAAAAGGATCTCAAGAAG
ATCCTTTGATCTTTTCTACGGGGTCTGACGCTCAGTGGAACGAAAACTCACGTTAAGGGATTTTGGTCAT
GCATTCTAGGTGATTAGAAAAACTCATCGAGCATCAAATGAAACTGCAATTTATTCATATCAGGATTATC
AATACCATATTTTTGAAAAAGCCGTTTCTGTAATGAAGGAGAAAACTCACCGAGGCAGTTCCATAGGATG
GCAAGATCCTGGTATCGGTCTGCGATTCCGACTCGTCCAACATCAATACAACCTATTAATTTCCCCTCGT
CAAAAATAAGGTTATCAAGTGAGAAATCACCATGAGTGACGACTGAATCCGGTGAGAATGGCAAAAGTTT
ATGCATTTCTTTCCAGACTTGTTCAACAGGCCAGCCATTACGCTCGTCATCAAAATCACTCGCATCAACC
AAACCGTTATTCATTCGTGATTGCGCCTGAGCGAGTCGAAATACGCGATCGCTGTTAAAAGGACAATTAC
AAACAGGAATCGAATGCAACCGGCGCAGGAACACTGCCAGCGCATCAACAATATTTTCACCTGAATCAGG
ATATTCTTCTAATACCTGGAATGCTGTTTTCCCTGGGATCGCAGTGGTGAGTAACCATGCATCATCAGGA
GTACGGATAAAATGCTTGATGGTCGGAAGAGGCATAAATTCCGTCAGCCAGTTTAGTCTGACCATCTCAT
CTGTAACATCATTGGCAACGCTACCTTTGCCATGTTTCAGAAACAACTCTGGCGCATCGGGCTTCCCATA
CAATCGGTAGATTGTCGCACCTGATTGCCCGACATTATCGCGAGCCCATTTATACCCATATAAATCAGCA
TCCATGTTGGAATTTAATCGCGGCCTTGAGCAAGACGTTTCCCGTTGAATATGGCTCATAACAGAACTTA
TTATTTCCTTCCTCTTTTCTACAGTATTTAAAGATACCCCAAGAAGCTAATTATAACAAGACGAACTCCA
ATTCACTGTTCCTTGCATTCTAAAACCTTAAATACCAGAAAACAGCTTTTTCAAAGTTGTTTTCAAAGTT
GGCGTATAACATAGTATCGACGGAGCCGATTTTGAAACCGCGGTGATCACAGGCAGCAACGCTCTGTCAT
CGTTACAATCAACATGCTACCCTCCGCGAGATCATCCGTGTTTCAAACCCGGCAGCTTAGTTGCCGTTCT
TCCGAATAGCATCGGTAACATGAGCAAAGTCTGCCGCCTTACAACGGCTCTCCCGCTGACGCCGTCCCGG
ACTGATGGGCTGCCTGTATCGAGTGGTGATTTTGTGCCGAGCTGCCGGTCGGGGAGCTGTTGGCTGGCTG
GTGGCAGGATATATTGTGGTGTAAACATAACGAATTCGTCTCA
Features (pLannotate 1.2.2; 13 found; start..end, strand, type, name):
     83..262     +  promoter       NOS promoter: nopaline synthase promoter
   2159..2411    +  terminator     NOS terminator: nopaline synthase terminator and poly(A) signal
   2532..2619    +  promoter       AmpR promoter (fragment): bla
   2652..2676    +  misc_feature   RB T-DNA repeat: right border repeat from nopaline C58 T-DNA
   3016..3417    +  CDS            Y4CG_SINFN (fragment): Protein inferred from homology: Swiss-Prot protein existence level 3. From Sinorhizobium fredii (strain NBRC 101917 / NGR234).
   3977..4606    +  CDS            pVS1 StaA: stability protein from the Pseudomonas plasmid pVS1 (Heeb et al., 2000)
   5035..6108    +  CDS            pVS1 RepA: replication protein from the Pseudomonas plasmid pVS1 (Heeb et al., 2000)
   6174..6368    +  rep_origin     pVS1 oriV: origin of replication for the Pseudomonas plasmid pVS1 (Heeb et al., 2000)
   6571..6610    +  CDS            rop (fragment): Rop protein, which maintains plasmids at low copy number; rop
   6712..6852    +  misc_feature   bom: basis of mobility region from pBR322
   7038..7626    -  rep_origin     ori: high-copy-number ColE1/pMB1/pBR322/pUC origin of replication
   7714..8529    -  CDS            KanR: aminoglycoside phosphotransferase; aph(3')-Ia; confers resistance to kanamycin in bacteria or G418 (Geneticin®) in eukaryotes
   8962..8986    +  misc_feature   LB T-DNA repeat: left border repeat from nopaline C58 T-DNA
