[The description below was written by a language model from this plasmid's Addgene catalogue record and pLannotate feature annotations shown in this document.]
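Description:
GB1531 is a GoldenBraid-style synthetic biology plasmid carrying a single transcriptional unit for constitutive expression of the Streptomyces phage phiC31 integrase in plants. It is built in the pDGB3_alpha1 backbone, a self-made binary vector derived from pCambia1302. The sequenced record is about 9 kb. In E. coli it replicates from a high-copy ColE1/pUC-type origin and is selected with kanamycin through an aph(3')-Ia gene. The pVS1 oriV, RepA and StaA elements provide replication and stable maintenance in Agrobacterium, and a pBR322 bom site is also present. Nopaline-type left and right T-DNA border repeats flank the cargo region, so the cassette can be delivered into plant cells by Agrobacterium-mediated transfer. No plant selectable marker is annotated within the T-DNA.

The payload, PNos:PhiC31:TNos, places the integrase coding sequence between the nopaline synthase promoter and the nopaline synthase terminator/poly(A) signal. The feature table annotates only these two regulatory parts. The roughly 1.9 kb gap between them is unannotated and presumably holds the integrase open reading frame described in the catalogue entry. According to the record, the gene is codon optimized for Nicotiana benthamiana, carries an SV40 nuclear localization signal, and has had internal BsaI and BsmBI sites removed for compatibility with Type IIS assembly. The unit was assembled through BsaI sites that were destroyed during cloning.

PhiC31 integrase catalyzes unidirectional site-specific recombination between attB and attP sites. This plasmid therefore serves as the recombinase supply for plant genetic circuits, for example to flip, excise or integrate att-flanked DNA. It can be used alone or as a module for assembly into larger multigene constructs.
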