Addgene plasmid #215242: GB1531
Purpose: TU for constitutive expression of Streptomyces phage phiC31 integrase. Catalyzes site-specific recombination between phiC31 attB and attP sites. Contains SV40 NLS. N. benthamiana codon optimized.
Depositing lab: Diego Orzaez. Depositing organization: Instituto de Biologia Molecular y Celular de Plantas. Publication: A quantitative autonomous bioluminescence reporter system with a wide dynamic range for Plant Synthetic Biology. Calvache C, Vazquez-Vilar M, Moreno-Gimenez E, Orzaez D. Plant Biotechnol J. 2024 Jan;22(1):37-47. doi: 10.1111/pbi.14146. Epub 2023 Oct 26. PubMed 37882352.
Backbone
  Vector backbone: pDGB3_alpha1
  Backbone manufacturer: self-made; derived from pCambia1302 generated at the Cambia Institute
  Vector type: Synthetic Biology
Growth in bacteria
  Bacterial resistance: Kanamycin, 50 μg/mL
  Growth temperature: 37°C
  Growth strain: DH5alpha
  Copy number: High Copy
Gene/Insert
  Gene/Insert name: PNos:PhiC31:TNos
  Species: Synthetic
  Mutation: BsaI and BsmBI sites removed
  Cloning method: Restriction Enzyme; 5′ cloning site BsaI (destroyed during cloning); 3′ cloning site BsaI (destroyed during cloning)
Terms and licenses: Academic/Nonprofit Terms; Industry Terms: Not Available to Industry
How to cite: GB1531 was a gift from Diego Orzaez (Addgene plasmid # 215242 ; http://n2t.net/addgene:215242 ; RRID:Addgene_215242)
